Addgene plasmid #111078: pcDNA3.1-RlACR_497-EYFP
Purpose: Anion channelrhodopsin from Rhodomonas lens for expression in mammalian cells
Depositing lab: John Spudich. Depositing organization: University of Texas Health Science Center at Houston. Publication: Extending the Time Domain of Neuronal Silencing with Cryptophyte Anion Channelrhodopsins. Govorunova EG, Sineshchekov OA, Hemmati R, Janz R, Morelle O, Melkonian M, Wong GK, Spudich JL. eNeuro. 2018 Jul 10;5(3). pii: eN-MNT-0174-18. doi: 10.1523/ENEURO.0174-18.2018. eCollection 2018 May-Jun. PubMed 30027111.
Backbone
  Vector backbone: pcDNA3.1
  Backbone size w/o insert (bp): 6217
  Total vector size (bp): 7079
  Vector type: Mammalian Expression
Growth in bacteria
  Bacterial resistance: Ampicillin, 100 μg/mL
  Growth temperature: 37°C
  Growth strain: DH5alpha
  Copy number: Unknown
Gene/Insert
  Gene/Insert name: Anion channelrhodopsin RlACR_497
  Species: Rhodomonas lens
  Insert size (bp): 862
  GenBank ID: MG831191
  Tag / fusion protein: EYFP (C terminal on insert)
  Cloning method: Restriction Enzyme; 5′ cloning site BamHI (not destroyed); 3′ cloning site XbaI (not destroyed)
  Sequencing primers: 5′ T7
Terms and licenses: Academic/Nonprofit Terms; Industry Terms: Not Available to Industry
How to cite: pcDNA3.1-RlACR_497-EYFP was a gift from John Spudich (Addgene plasmid # 111078 ; http://n2t.net/addgene:111078 ; RRID:Addgene_111078)
