[The description below was written by a language model from this plasmid's Addgene catalogue record and pLannotate feature annotations shown in this document.]
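Description:
pcDNA3.1-RlACR_497-EYFP is a mammalian expression plasmid built on the pcDNA3.1 backbone that encodes an anion channelrhodopsin from the cryptophyte alga Rhodomonas lens fused at its C terminus to EYFP. The roughly 860 bp opsin insert was cloned between BamHI and XbaI sites, both retained. In the sequenced record it corresponds to the unannotated stretch between the T7 promoter and the EYFP coding sequence. Transcription is driven by the human cytomegalovirus immediate-early enhancer and promoter and terminated by the bovine growth hormone polyadenylation signal. The T7 promoter just upstream of the insert serves as a sequencing primer site and could support in vitro transcription. A V5 epitope sequence from the backbone lies downstream of EYFP, but the record does not indicate whether it is in frame or translated. The short hit annotated as an HIV-1 LTR fragment just after the CMV promoter is likely only a sequence-similarity match.

The plasmid is propagated in E. coli through a high-copy ColE1/pUC-type origin with ampicillin selection from the β-lactamase gene, and an f1 origin is also present. A separate SV40 early promoter drives the neomycin phosphotransferase gene with an SV40 polyadenylation signal, which allows G418 selection of stably transfected mammalian cells. The sequenced length (7,119 nt) is slightly larger than the catalogued total of 7,079 bp.

The construct is intended for light-gated chloride conductance studies in cultured mammalian cells, with EYFP fluorescence identifying expressing cells and reporting membrane localization. The associated work concerns cryptophyte anion channelrhodopsins as optogenetic tools for prolonged neuronal silencing.
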