Features (pLannotate 1.2.2; 21 found; start..end, strand, type, name):
      1..380     +  enhancer       CMV enhancer: human cytomegalovirus immediate early enhancer
    381..584     +  promoter       CMV promoter: human cytomegalovirus (CMV) immediate early promoter
    580..613     +  LTR            5' LTR (truncated) (fragment): truncated 5' long terminal repeat (LTR) from HIV-1
    629..647     +  promoter       T7 promoter: promoter for bacteriophage T7 RNA polymerase
   1637..2353    +  CDS            EYFP: enhanced YFP mammalian codon-optimized
   2383..2424    +  CDS            V5 tag: epitope tag from simian virus 5
   2480..2704    +  polyA_signal   bGH poly(A) signal: bovine growth hormone polyadenylation signal
   2708..2729    +  promoter       SV40 promoter (fragment): SV40 enhancer and early promoter
   2750..3178    +  rep_origin     f1 ori (sequence partly withheld): f1 bacteriophage origin of replication; arrow indicates direction of (+) strand synthesis
   3192..3521    +  promoter       SV40 promoter: SV40 enhancer and early promoter
   3588..4379    +  CDS            neo: KKA2_KLEPN - Also known as kan, nptII. Experimental evidence at protein level: Swiss-Prot protein existence level 1. Resistance to kanamycin, neomycin, paromomycin, ribostamycin, butirosin and gentamicin B. From Klebsiella pneumoniae.
   4405..4563    +  CDS            ble (fragment): BLE_KLEPN - Experimental evidence at protein level: Swiss-Prot protein existence level 1. Binding protein with a strong affinity to the bleomycin family of antibiotics. Binds to CL990; an antimitotic-antibiotic compound. From Klebsiella pneumoniae.
   4558..4679    +  polyA_signal   SV40 poly(A) signal: SV40 polyadenylation signal
   4752..4768    -  protein_bind   lac operator: The lac repressor binds to the lac operator to inhibit transcription in E. coli. This inhibition can be relieved by adding lactose or isopropyl-β-D-thiogalactopyranoside (IPTG). lac repressor encoded by lacI
   4776..4806    -  promoter       lac promoter: promoter for the E. coli lac operon
   4821..4842    -  protein_bind   CAP binding site: CAP binding activates transcription in the presence of cAMP. E. coli catabolite activator protein
   4855..4947    -  CDS            lacI (fragment): lac repressor; lacI; The lac repressor binds to the lac operator to inhibit transcription in E. coli. This inhibition can be relieved by adding lactose or isopropyl-β-D-thiogalactopyranoside (IPTG).
   5130..5718    -  rep_origin     ori: high-copy-number ColE1/pMB1/pBR322/pUC origin of replication
   5889..6749    -  CDS            AmpR: β-lactamase; bla; confers resistance to ampicillin, carbenicillin, and related antibiotics
   6750..6854    -  promoter       AmpR promoter: bla
   6913..6965    -  misc_feature   bom (fragment): basis of mobility region from pBR322
>Addgene plasmid #111078 | pcDNA3.1-RlACR_497-EYFP | addgene full sequence | sequence record 211928 | Addgene NGS Result
GACATTGATTATTGACTAGTTATTAATAGTAATCAATTACGGGGTCATTAGTTCATAGCCCATATATGGA
GTTCCGCGTTACATAACTTACGGTAAATGGCCCGCCTGGCTGACCGCCCAACGACCCCCGCCCATTGACG
TCAATAATGACGTATGTTCCCATAGTAACGCCAATAGGGACTTTCCATTGACGTCAATGGGTGGAGTATT
TACGGTAAACTGCCCACTTGGCAGTACATCAAGTGTATCATATGCCAAGTACGCCCCCTATTGACGTCAA
TGACGGTAAATGGCCCGCCTGGCATTATGCCCAGTACATGACCTTATGGGACTTTCCTACTTGGCAGTAC
ATCTACGTATTAGTCATCGCTATTACCATGGTGATGCGGTTTTGGCAGTACATCAATGGGCGTGGATAGC
GGTTTGACTCACGGGGATTTCCAAGTCTCCACCCCATTGACGTCAATGGGAGTTTGTTTTGGCACCAAAA
TCAACGGGACTTTCCAAAATGTCGTAACAACTCCGCCCCATTGACGCAAATGGGCGGTAGGCGTGTACGG
TGGGAGGTCTATATAAGCAGAGCTCTCTGGCTAACTAGAGAACCCACTGCTTACTGGCTTATCGAAATTA
ATACGACTCACTATAGGGAGACCCAAGCTGGCTAGTTAAGCTTGGTACCGAGCTCGGATCCATGGAGTAC
CAGAGCCTGGACGATTTTCCACTGGAGACACTGTACTTCCGGAACGGCACAGAGGTGGACCCCTATGATC
ACAGATGCAAGCTGGGCATCCCTGGAGGCTCCCAGGGCATCCACACCTTTCAGCTGGTGTGGGCACTGCT
GTGCGCAGCACAGGCCCTGTTTCTGTTCTCCAAGTGGCCAAAAGTGGGCTGGGAGGCCATGTACATGCCC
TGCTGTGAGGCCCTGTCTTATGGCCTGCTGAGCTCCGGCTACGGCTATATGAAGCTGCACGGCGAGTTCC
ACTACCTGCCTTGGATCAGGTACGCCGCCTGGATCGTGACCACACCAGTGCTGCTGAACCAGGTGCAGGG
CATGATCGACATCAAGATCGGCTCTCTGAGGCTGGCACCAATCCAGAGCCTGGCAAACCTGATCATGATC
ATCATGGGCGTGAGCGCCCACCTGCAGGAGAATCACGCCTGGAAGTGGCTGTTCTTTTTCGTGGGCTGCG
TGATGTGCGCCGTGATCTACTATATCGCCTGGCTGCAGTTTGCCAAAGTGAATGAGCTGTACGCCGCCAC
CAAGACAGAGATCGGCGATAAGGTGTGCTTTCAGCTGAAGCTGATCATGTTTTGTTTCTATGTGGGCTGG
TCCATGTTCTCTGTGATCTGGCTGCTGTCTAGCGAGGGCCTGTGCCTGATCGAGGAGCACATCAGCGCCG
CCGCCCACATCCCAGGCGACATCCTGAGCAAGAACTCCTTTGGCCTGCTGATGTGGTATACCAGGTGGAT
CACACTGGGAGGAGCATGGGATATCAATAAGTTCCTGGAGAAGCAGGCCAAGGAGAAGGCCGAGGCCGTG
CTGACACCTGCCGAGAAGAGGAAGGCCATCATGAAGCAGGCAGAGGCATGCTTCTCCATGGCAGACGCCT
GTCTGCAGCAGGCCAATGCGGCCGCCGTGAGCAAGGGCGAGGAGCTGTTCACCGGGGTGGTGCCCATCCT
GGTCGAGCTGGACGGCGACGTAAACGGCCACAAGTTCAGCGTGTCCGGCGAGGGCGAGGGCGATGCCACC
TACGGCAAGCTGACCCTGAAGTTCATCTGCACCACCGGCAAGCTGCCCGTGCCCTGGCCCACCCTCGTGA
CCACCTTCGGCTACGGCCTGCAGTGCTTCGCCCGCTACCCCGACCACATGAAGCAGCACGACTTCTTCAA
GTCCGCCATGCCCGAAGGCTACGTCCAGGAGCGCACCATCTTCTTCAAGGACGACGGCAACTACAAGACC
CGCGCCGAGGTGAAGTTCGAGGGCGACACCCTGGTGAACCGCATCGAGCTGAAGGGCATCGACTTCAAGG
AGGACGGCAACATCCTGGGGCACAAGCTGGAGTACAACTACAACAGCCACAACGTCTATATCATGGCCGA
CAAGCAGAAGAACGGCATCAAGGTGAACTTCAAGATCCGCCACAACATCGAGGACGGCAGCGTGCAGCTC
GCCGACCACTACCAGCAGAACACCCCCATCGGCGACGGCCCCGTGCTGCTGCCCGACAACCACTACCTGA
GCTACCAGTCCGCCCTGAGCAAAGACCCCAACGAGAAGCGCGATCACATGGTCCTGCTGGAGTTCGTGAC
CGCCGCCGGGATCACTCTCGGCATGGACGAGCTGTACAAGTAACATATGCTCTAGAGGGCCCGCGGTTCG
AAGGTAAGCCTATCCCTAACCCTCTCCTCGGTCTCGATTCTACGCGTACCGGTCATCATCACCATCACCA
TTGAGTTTAAACCCGCTGATCAGCCTCGACTGTGCCTTCTAGTTGCCAGCCATCTGTTGTTTGCCCCTCC
CCCGTGCCTTCCTTGACCCTGGAAGGTGCCACTCCCACTGTCCTTTCCTAATAAAATGAGGAAATTGCAT
CGCATTGTCTGAGTAGGTGTCATTCTATTCTGGGGGGTGGGGTGGGGCAGGACAGCAAGGGGGAGGATTG
GGAAGACAATAGCAGGCATGCTGGGGATGCGGTGGGCTCTATGGCTTCTGAGGCGGAAAGAACCAGCTGG
GGCTCTAGGGGGTATCCCC
[124 nt withheld, positions 2750-2873]
C
[91 nt withheld, positions 2875-2965]
A
[49 nt withheld, positions 2967-3015]
CCTTTGACGTTGGAGTCCACGTTCTTT
[37 nt withheld, positions 3043-3079]
ACCCTATCTCGGTCTATTCTTTTGATTTATAAGGGATTTTGCCGATTTCGGCCTATTGGTTAAAAAATGA
GCTGATTTAACAAAAATTTAACGCGAATTAATTCTGTGGAATGTGTGTCAGTTAGGGTGTGGAAAGTCCC
CAGGCTCCCCAGCAGGCAGAAGTATGCAAAGCATGCATCTCAATTAGTCAGCAACCAGGTGTGGAAAGTC
CCCAGGCTCCCCAGCAGGCAGAAGTATGCAAAGCATGCATCTCAATTAGTCAGCAACCATAGTCCCGCCC
CTAACTCCGCCCATCCCGCCCCTAACTCCGCCCAGTTCCGCCCATTCTCCGCCCCATGGCTGACTAATTT
TTTTTATTTATGCAGAGGCCGAGGCCGCCTCTGCCTCTGAGCTATTCCAGAAGTAGTGAGGAGGCTTTTT
TGGAGGCCTAGGCTTTTGCAAAAAGCTCCCGGGAGCTTGTATATCCATTTTCGGATCTGATCAAGAGACA
GGATGAGGATCGTTTCGCATGATTGAACAAGATGGATTGCACGCAGGTTCTCCGGCCGCTTGGGTGGAGA
GGCTATTCGGCTATGACTGGGCACAACAGACAATCGGCTGCTCTGATGCCGCCGTGTTCCGGCTGTCAGC
GCAGGGGCGCCCGGTTCTTTTTGTCAAGACCGACCTGTCCGGTGCCCTGAATGAACTGCAGGACGAGGCA
GCGCGGCTATCGTGGCTGGCCACGACGGGCGTTCCTTGCGCAGCTGTGCTCGACGTTGTCACTGAAGCGG
GAAGGGACTGGCTGCTATTGGGCGAAGTGCCGGGGCAGGATCTCCTGTCATCTCACCTTGCTCCTGCCGA
GAAAGTATCCATCATGGCTGATGCAATGCGGCGGCTGCATACGCTTGATCCGGCTACCTGCCCATTCGAC
CACCAAGCGAAACATCGCATCGAGCGAGCACGTACTCGGATGGAAGCCGGTCTTGTCGATCAGGATGATC
TGGACGAAGAGCATCAGGGGCTCGCGCCAGCCGAACTGTTCGCCAGGCTCAAGGCGCGCATGCCCGACGG
CGAGGATCTCGTCGTGACCCATGGCGATGCCTGCTTGCCGAATATCATGGTGGAAAATGGCCGCTTTTCT
GGATTCATCGACTGTGGCCGGCTGGGTGTGGCGGACCGCTATCAGGACATAGCGTTGGCTACCCGTGATA
TTGCTGAAGAGCTTGGCGGCGAATGGGCTGACCGCTTCCTCGTGCTTTACGGTATCGCCGCTCCCGATTC
GCAGCGCATCGCCTTCTATCGCCTTCTTGACGAGTTCTTCTGAGCGGGACTCTGGGGTTCGCGAAATGAC
CGACCAAGCGACGCCCAACCTGCCATCACGAGATTTCGATTCCACCGCCGCCTTCTATGAAAGGTTGGGC
TTCGGAATCGTTTTCCGGGACGCCGGCTGGATGATCCTCCAGCGCGGGGATCTCATGCTGGAGTTCTTCG
CCCACCCCAACTTGTTTATTGCAGCTTATAATGGTTACAAATAAAGCAATAGCATCACAAATTTCACAAA
TAAAGCATTTTTTTCACTGCATTCTAGTTGTGGTTTGTCCAAACTCATCAATGTATCTTATCATGTCTGT
ATACCGTCGACCTCTAGCTAGAGCTTGGCGTAATCATGGTCATAGCTGTTTCCTGTGTGAAATTGTTATC
CGCTCACAATTCCACACAACATACGAGCCGGAAGCATAAAGTGTAAAGCCTGGGGTGCCTAATGAGTGAG
CTAACTCACATTAATTGCGTTGCGCTCACTGCCCGCTTTCCAGTCGGGAAACCTGTCGTGCCAGCTGCAT
TAATGAATCGGCCAACGCGCGGGGAGAGGCGGTTTGCGTATTGGGCGCTCTTCCGCTTCCTCGCTCACTG
ACTCGCTGCGCTCGGTCGTTCGGCTGCGGCGAGCGGTATCAGCTCACTCAAAGGCGGTAATACGGTTATC
CACAGAATCAGGGGATAACGCAGGAAAGAACATGTGAGCAAAAGGCCAGCAAAAGGCCAGGAACCGTAAA
AAGGCCGCGTTGCTGGCGTTTTTCCATAGGCTCCGCCCCCCTGACGAGCATCACAAAAATCGACGCTCAA
GTCAGAGGTGGCGAAACCCGACAGGACTATAAAGATACCAGGCGTTTCCCCCTGGAAGCTCCCTCGTGCG
CTCTCCTGTTCCGACCCTGCCGCTTACCGGATACCTGTCCGCCTTTCTCCCTTCGGGAAGCGTGGCGCTT
TCTCATAGCTCACGCTGTAGGTATCTCAGTTCGGTGTAGGTCGTTCGCTCCAAGCTGGGCTGTGTGCACG
AACCCCCCGTTCAGCCCGACCGCTGCGCCTTATCCGGTAACTATCGTCTTGAGTCCAACCCGGTAAGACA
CGACTTATCGCCACTGGCAGCAGCCACTGGTAACAGGATTAGCAGAGCGAGGTATGTAGGCGGTGCTACA
GAGTTCTTGAAGTGGTGGCCTAACTACGGCTACACTAGAAGAACAGTATTTGGTATCTGCGCTCTGCTGA
AGCCAGTTACCTTCGGAAAAAGAGTTGGTAGCTCTTGATCCGGCAAACAAACCACCGCTGGTAGCGGTGG
TTTTTTTGTTTGCAAGCAGCAGATTACGCGCAGAAAAAAAGGATCTCAAGAAGATCCTTTGATCTTTTCT
ACGGGGTCTGACGCTCAGTGGAACGAAAACTCACGTTAAGGGATTTTGGTCATGAGATTATCAAAAAGGA
TCTTCACCTAGATCCTTTTAAATTAAAAATGAAGTTTTAAATCAATCTAAAGTATATATGAGTAAACTTG
GTCTGACAGTTACCAATGCTTAATCAGTGAGGCACCTATCTCAGCGATCTGTCTATTTCGTTCATCCATA
GTTGCCTGACTCCCCGTCGTGTAGATAACTACGATACGGGAGGGCTTACCATCTGGCCCCAGTGCTGCAA
TGATACCGCGAGACCCACGCTCACCGGCTCCAGATTTATCAGCAATAAACCAGCCAGCCGGAAGGGCCGA
GCGCAGAAGTGGTCCTGCAACTTTATCCGCCTCCATCCAGTCTATTAATTGTTGCCGGGAAGCTAGAGTA
AGTAGTTCGCCAGTTAATAGTTTGCGCAACGTTGTTGCCATTGCTACAGGCATCGTGGTGTCACGCTCGT
CGTTTGGTATGGCTTCATTCAGCTCCGGTTCCCAACGATCAAGGCGAGTTACATGATCCCCCATGTTGTG
CAAAAAAGCGGTTAGCTCCTTCGGTCCTCCGATCGTTGTCAGAAGTAAGTTGGCCGCAGTGTTATCACTC
ATGGTTATGGCAGCACTGCATAATTCTCTTACTGTCATGCCATCCGTAAGATGCTTTTCTGTGACTGGTG
AGTACTCAACCAAGTCATTCTGAGAATAGTGTATGCGGCGACCGAGTTGCTCTTGCCCGGCGTCAATACG
GGATAATACCGCGCCACATAGCAGAACTTTAAAAGTGCTCATCATTGGAAAACGTTCTTCGGGGCGAAAA
CTCTCAAGGATCTTACCGCTGTTGAGATCCAGTTCGATGTAACCCACTCGTGCACCCAACTGATCTTCAG
CATCTTTTACTTTCACCAGCGTTTCTGGGTGAGCAAAAACAGGAAGGCAAAATGCCGCAAAAAAGGGAAT
AAGGGCGACACGGAAATGTTGAATACTCATACTCTTCCTTTTTCAATATTATTGAAGCATTTATCAGGGT
TATTGTCTCATGAGCGGATACATATTTGAATGTATTTAGAAAAATAAACAAATAGGGGTTCCGCGCACAT
TTCCCCGAAAAGTGCCACCTGACGTCGACGGATCGGGAGATCTCCCGATCCCCTATGGTGCACTCTCAGT
ACAATCTGCTCTGATGCCGCATAGTTAAGCCAGTATCTGCTCCCTGCTTGTGTGTTGGAGGTCGCTGAGT
AGTGCGCGAGCAAAATTTAAGCTACAACAAGGCAAGGCTTGACCGACAATTGCATGAAGAATCTGCTTAG
GGTTAGGCGTTTTGCGCTGCTTCGCGATGTACGGGCCAGATATACGCGTT
