>Addgene plasmid #111078 | pcDNA3.1-RlACR_497-EYFP | depositor partial sequence | sequence record 208893 | ACR coding sequence
ATGGAGTACCAGAGCCTGGACGATTTTCCACTGGAGACACTGTACTTCCGGAACGGCACAGAGGTGGACC
CCTATGATCACAGATGCAAGCTGGGCATCCCTGGAGGCTCCCAGGGCATCCACACCTTTCAGCTGGTGTG
GGCACTGCTGTGCGCAGCACAGGCCCTGTTTCTGTTCTCCAAGTGGCCAAAAGTGGGCTGGGAGGCCATG
TACATGCCCTGCTGTGAGGCCCTGTCTTATGGCCTGCTGAGCTCCGGCTACGGCTATATGAAGCTGCACG
GCGAGTTCCACTACCTGCCTTGGATCAGGTACGCCGCCTGGATCGTGACCACACCAGTGCTGCTGAACCA
GGTGCAGGGCATGATCGACATCAAGATCGGCTCTCTGAGGCTGGCACCAATCCAGAGCCTGGCAAACCTG
ATCATGATCATCATGGGCGTGAGCGCCCACCTGCAGGAGAATCACGCCTGGAAGTGGCTGTTCTTTTTCG
TGGGCTGCGTGATGTGCGCCGTGATCTACTATATCGCCTGGCTGCAGTTTGCCAAAGTGAATGAGCTGTA
CGCCGCCACCAAGACAGAGATCGGCGATAAGGTGTGCTTTCAGCTGAAGCTGATCATGTTTTGTTTCTAT
GTGGGCTGGTCCATGTTCTCTGTGATCTGGCTGCTGTCTAGCGAGGGCCTGTGCCTGATCGAGGAGCACA
TCAGCGCCGCCGCCCACATCCCAGGCGACATCCTGAGCAAGAACTCCTTTGGCCTGCTGATGTGGTATAC
CAGGTGGATCACACTGGGAGGAGCATGGGATATCAATAAGTTCCTGGAGAAGCAGGCCAAGGAGAAGGCC
GAGGCCGTGCTGACACCTGCCG
